Addgene plasmid #148157: pAc5.1B-lambdaN-HA-Dm4E-T_1-511-del28-43-V5His6_Z
Purpose: Insect Expression of Dm4E-T_1-511-del28-43
Depositing lab: Elisa Izaurralde. Depositing organization: Max Planck Institute for Developmental Biology. Publication: 4E-BPs require non-canonical 4E-binding motifs and a lateral surface of eIF4E to repress translation. Igreja C, Peter D, Weiler C, Izaurralde E. Nat Commun. 2014 Sep 2;5:4790. doi: 10.1038/ncomms5790. PubMed 25179781.
Backbone
  Vector backbone: Unknown
  Vector type: Insect Expression
Growth in bacteria
  Bacterial resistance: Ampicillin, 100 μg/mL
  Growth temperature: 37°C
  Growth strain: DH5alpha
  Copy number: Low Copy
Gene/Insert
  Gene/Insert name: Dm4E-T_1-511-del28-43 (alt name: 4E-T)
  Species: D. melanogaster (fly)
  Mutation: two non silent mutations L127S, annotated as EST, and P329R compared to CG32016 isoform C. NCBI:NM_166798.1
  Entrez Gene: 4E-T (a.k.a. Dmel_CG32016, CG11097, CG11232, CG32016, Dm4E-T, Dmel\CG32016)
  Cloning method: Unknown
Terms and licenses: Academic/Nonprofit Terms; Industry Terms: Not Available to Industry
Depositor comments: Plasmids from this collection were made available to the research community and donated after the lab closed. Please note that the sequence provided by the depositing laboratory may be theoretical/predicted or based on Sanger sequencing results. There may be discrepancies between sequencing results obtained by Addgene and the depositor sequence. If an Addgene verified sequence is not available, please contact before placing your order to request that our lab fully sequence the plasmid.
How to cite: pAc5.1B-lambdaN-HA-Dm4E-T_1-511-del28-43-V5His6_Z was a gift from Elisa Izaurralde (Addgene plasmid # 148157 ; http://n2t.net/addgene:148157 ; RRID:Addgene_148157)
