[The description below was written by a language model from this plasmid's Addgene catalogue record and pLannotate feature annotations shown in this document.]
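Description:
pAc5.1B-lambdaN-HA-Dm4E-T_1-511-del28-43-V5His6_Z is an insect-cell expression plasmid of about 7 kb. The catalogue lists the backbone as unknown, although the name points to a pAc5.1B-type vector. It is propagated in E. coli through a ColE1/pUC-type origin and selected with ampicillin via a β-lactamase gene under its own bla promoter. The annotation describes the origin as high copy, whereas the repository entry records the plasmid as low copy. Short fragments annotated as a tetracycline resistance gene and SV40 large T antigen appear to be non-functional backbone remnants.

Expression is driven by the constitutive Drosophila melanogaster actin 5C promoter and terminated by an SV40 polyadenylation signal. The open reading frame encodes a fragment of Drosophila 4E-T (CG32016), an eIF4E-binding protein associated with translational repression and P-bodies. According to the name, it spans residues 1–511 with an internal deletion of residues 28–43; the record does not say what this deletion removes. The depositor notes two non-silent changes, L127S and P329R, relative to the reference isoform C.

Upstream of the insert lies an HA epitope; the annotation matches only a fragment of a 3xHA entry, consistent with a single copy. The name also indicates a lambdaN peptide, which is not annotated in the feature table. LambdaN binds BoxB RNA hairpins and is generally used to tether a protein to a reporter mRNA. A V5 tag follows the insert, and the name implies a His6 tag, also unannotated. Whether the C-terminal tags are translated is not stated. The construct suits expression and tethering-type assays in fly cells, in the context of studies on how 4E-binding proteins repress translation.
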