Features (pLannotate 1.2.2; 10 found; start..end, strand, type, name):
     56..2568    +  promoter       Ac5 promoter: Drosophila melanogaster actin 5C promoter
   2678..2704    +  CDS            3xHA (fragment): three tandem HA epitope tags
   2723..4207    +  CDS            4E-T (fragment): 4ET_DROME - Experimental evidence at protein level: Swiss-Prot protein existence level 1. eIF4E1-binding protein that regulates translation and stability of mRNAs in processing bodies (P-bodies) (By similarity). Probably plays a role in P-bodies to coordinate the storage of translationally inactive mRNAs in the cytoplasm and prevent their degradation (By similarity). Acts as a binding platform for multiple RNA-binding proteins. Required for the formation of P-bodies (By similarity). From Drosophila melanogaster (Fruit fly).
   4244..4285    +  CDS            V5 tag: epitope tag from simian virus 5
   4385..4519    -  polyA_signal   SV40 poly(A) signal: SV40 polyadenylation signal
   4542..4626    -  CDS            large T antigen (fragment): large T antigen from SV40 (simian virus 40)
   4627..5097    +  CDS            TcR (fragment): tetracycline efflux protein; tet; confers resistance to tetracycline
   5141..5729    -  rep_origin     ori: high-copy-number ColE1/pMB1/pBR322/pUC origin of replication
   5900..6760    -  CDS            AmpR: β-lactamase; bla; confers resistance to ampicillin, carbenicillin, and related antibiotics
   6761..6865    -  promoter       AmpR promoter: bla
>Addgene plasmid #148157 | pAc5.1B-lambdaN-HA-Dm4E-T_1-511-del28-43-V5His6_Z | depositor full sequence | sequence record 290605 | Full Sequence
CTTCAAGGAATTAATTCTATATTCTAAAAACACAAATGATACTTCTAAAAAAAATCATGAATGGCATCAA
CTCTGAATCAAATCTTTGCAGATGCACCTACTTCTCATTTCCACTGTCACATCATTTTTCCAGATCTCGC
TGCCTGTTATGTGGCCCACAAACCAAGACACGTTTTATGGCCATTAAAGCTGGCTGATCGTCGCCAAACA
CCAAATACATATCAATATGTACATTCGAGAAAGAAGCGATCAAAGAAGCGTCTTCGGGCGAGTAGGAGAA
TGCGGAGGAGAAGGAGAACGAGCTGATCTAGTATCTCTCCACAATCCAATGCCAACTGACCAACTGGCCA
TATTCGGAGCAATTTGAAGCCAATTTCCATCGCCTGGCGATCGCTCCATTCTTGGCTATATGTTTTTCAC
CGTTCCCGGGGCCATTTTCAAAGACTCGTCGGTAAGATAAGATTGTGTCACTCGCTGTCTCTCTTCATTT
GTCGAAGAATGCTGAGGAATTTCGCGATGACGTCGGCGAGTATTTTGAAGAATGAGAATAATTTGTATTT
ATACGAAAATCAGTTAGTGGAATTTTCTACAAAAACATGTTATCTATAGATAATTTTGTTGCAAAATATG
TTGACTATGACAAAGATTGTATGTATATACCTTTAATGTATTCTCATTTTCTTATGTATTTATAATGGCA
ATGATGATACTGATGATATTTTAAGATGATGCCAGACCACAGGCTGATTTCTGCGTCTTTTGCCGAACGC
AGTGCATGTGCGGTTGTTGTTTTTTGGAATAGTTTCAATTTTCGGACTGTCCGCTTTGATTTCAGTTTCT
TGGCTTATTCAAAAAGCAAAGTAAAGCCAAAAAAGCGAGATGGCAATACCAAATGCGGCAAAACGGTAGT
GGAAGGAAAGGGGTGCGGGGCAGCGGAAGGAAGGGTGGGGCGGGGCGTGGCGGGGTCTGTGGCTGGGCGC
GACGTCACCGACGTTGGAGCCACTCCTTTGACCATGTGTGCGTGTGTGTATTATTCGTGTCTCGCCACTC
GCCGGTTGTTTTTTTCTTTTTATCTCGCTCTCTCTAGCGCCATCTCGTACGCATGCTCAACGCACCGCAT
GTTGCCGTGTCCTTTATGCGTCATTTTGGCTCGAAATAGGCAATTATTTAAACAAAGATTAGTCAACGAA
AACGCTAAAATAAATAAGTCTACAATATGGTTACTTATTGCCATGTGTGTGCAGCCAACGATAGCAACAA
AAGCAACAACACAGTGGCTTTCCCTCTTTCACTTTTTGTTTGCAAGCGCGTGCGAGCAAGACGGCACGAC
CGGCAAACGCAATTACGCTGACAAAGAGCAGACGAAGTTTTGGCCGAAAAACATCAAGGCGCCTGATACG
AATGCATTTGCAATAACAATTGCGATATTTAATATTGTTTATGAAGCTGTTTGACTTCAAAACACACAAA
AAAAAAAATAAAACAAATTATTTGAAAGAGAATTAGGAATCGGACAGCTTATCGTTACGGGCTAACAGCA
CACCGAGACGAAATAGCTTACCTGACGTCACAGCCTCTGGAAGAACTGCCGCCAAGCAGAGAGAGAGAGA
AAAAGAGGGAGAGCAGCTTAGACCGCATGTGCTTGTGTGTGAGGCGTCTCTCTCTTCGTCTCCTGTTTGC
GCAAACGCATAGACTGCACTGAGAAAATCGATTACCTATTTTTTATGAATGAATATTTGCACTATTACTA
TTCAAAACTATTAAGATAGCAATCACATTCAATAGCCAAATACTATACCACCTGAGCGATGCAACGAAAT
GATCAATTTGAGCAAAAATGCTGCATATTTAGGACGGCATCATTATAGAAATGCTTCTTGCTGTGTACTT
TTCTCTCGTCTGGCAGCTGTTTCGCCGTTATTGTTAAAACCGGCTTAAGTTAGGTGTGTTTTCTACGACT
AGTGATGCCCCTACTAGAAGATGTGTGTTGCACAAATGTCCCTGAATAACCAATTTGAAGTGCAGATAGC
AGTAAACGTAAGCTAATATGAATATTATTTAACTGTAATGTTTTAATATCGCTGGACATTACTAATAAAC
CCACTATAAACACATGTACATATGTATGTTTTGGCATACAATGAGTAGTTGGGGAAAAAATGTGTAAAAG
CACCGTGACCATCACAGCATAAAGATAACCAGCTGAAGTATCGAATATGAGTAACCCCCAAATTGAATCA
CATGCCGCAACTGATAGGACCCATGGAAGTACACTCTTCATGGCGATATACAAGACACACACAAGCACGA
ACACCCAGTTGCGGAGGAAATTCTCCGTAAATGAAAACCCAATCGGCGAACAATTCATACCCATATATGG
TAAAAGTTTTGAACGCGACTTGAGAGCGGAGAGCATTGCGGCTGATAAGGTTTTAGCGCTAAGCGGGCTT
TATAAAACGGGCTGCGGGACCAGTTTTCATATCACTACCGTTTGAGTTCTTGTGCTGTGTGGATACTCCT
CCCGACACAAAGCCGCTCCATCAGCCAGCAGTCGTCTAATCCAGAGACCCCGGATCGGGGTACCAACATG
GACGCACAAACACGACGACGTGAGCGTCGCGCTGAGAAACAAGCTCAATGGAAAGCTGCAAACGGTGGAT
CTCCTCCACATATGGCTTACCCATACGATGTTCCAGATTACGCTCCTCCAAGCTTGAATTCTATGGATAC
ATCAAAGATTAGTGCCAGGTACTCGAAAGTAGACCTGTTAGCTCTAAGATATGAAGGTAAAAGTCGACAG
CGCATTAATCTGAACACAGCTGCGTTAACCGTGTCCAGCGCCTATTCTAATCAAAACAAGAATCGACTTT
CTCCAGAAGCAGATAACTCGAGCTTAATTTGTTCCAATAGTAGCTCAATAAGTTCACGTCGCGCTATGAG
AAATCGAGAACGGGCAAACAACTATTACCAGCGCTTCGTACCTACCGATTCTCTTCTAATAAGTGGGGAG
GATAAAGATAAGGATGCGCTTTCTCATGGACAGCCCTATAAGTCGAATATCATCGATCACCGTAGCATAT
CATCTTCACATTTAATGCCGGCATTTGCAAAGAGGCGTTTTGTCATATCGAAAGGCAGCAACAGCGAGGA
AAGCAACGAGGGGATAAACACTTGTGCAAGCAAGGGCAAGGCAGCCAGTTCGCCTAGCCGTAAGGGTAGC
GAGTTGGATACTGCTGAGACATGTTTGAATTTTGTTCAGCCGGATCACGACCAATGCATGTCATCTTCAC
CTACATTTTCAACATCCCGCCAAGAAAGGCGGATTGGTAGCGGTCGGCTGTTGCCAAGAAGTGATAATTG
GGATTACAAAAACGAAAAGACCGTAGAAGCCAGCATTGAGAATGAAAAGGAAACATCTCCAAATGGATCT
GGAAGTACAAGCAGTCTTAATCAGCACAATCAAAGCCAACATCGTTCTCGAACATTCAGTGGAAGGTTAG
TTGAACGTGTTCCCGAAGTCACAGATCGTCGTTTTCAATATGACTCCAAAAAGTCTTTTGATCGTCAGGG
AATTAATAATCGACGCATTTCTGGTAAGGAGCCTTTCAGTACTCAAAGCCGAAGCAAGCGTGGCAATTCC
TATCTCATTCACGAAGAACGTGAATGGTTCAGTGCAGGACCTAAATCACAGCTAGAAACTATTGATCTAC
ACGGGTTTGAAGACCTGGAAAAAAACGAAGAGCGATCCGTAACTGAAGATAAAAATAATCAAATTCAACA
ACTTGATAAAAATTTAGACGCGCAAGCAAGCAAAGATGAAGCTTCGATGAGAAACAGCAATGATAGTTTA
AATTTCCGCGAAGTCATTCCAAGTGATGAAAAGAAGCACACTGACGAAAATGTAGTGACTTCTATTCAAA
ACTCAACAGATCTCGGCCATCCCAATAAAAACAAACCAATTCAGATGCAGCCCAGTCAGAATCCTGAAAG
TGAATTTAATTTTGATGCCTTTCTTAATATGCATCCCTTGGATAATTCCGTTTTGAGTAATGATGAAACT
GGAAAAAGTGACTCAAAAGGAACATCCCGTTTTAGCCGATGGTTTCGACAAAAAGAAGCTGCAAATAATA
ATGAGTTTCCAGGGTTTCGGGAATCGCATGCTCAAGAAAAACGTGGTATTCCAAGTGTTAAGGATCTGGA
AGCTCAAGGCGGCCGCTCGAGTCTAGAGGGCCCGCGGTTCGAAGGTAAGCCTATCCCTAACCCTCTCCTC
GGTCTCGATTCTACGCGTACCGGTCATCATCACCATCACCATTGAGTTTAAACCCGCTGATCAGCCTCGA
CTGTGCCTTCTAAGGCCTGAGCTCGCTGATCAGCCTCGATCGAGGATCCAGACATGATAAGATACATTGA
TGAGTTTGGACAAACCACAACTAGAATGCAGTGAAAAAAATGCTTTATTTGTGAAATTTGTGATGCTATT
GCTTTATTTGTAACCATTATAAGCTGCAATAAACAAGTTAACAACAACAATTGCATTCATTTTATGTTTC
AGGTTCAGGGGGAGGTGTGGGAGGTTTTTTAAAGCAAGTAAAACCTCTACAAATGTGGTATGGCTGATTA
TGATCAGTCGACCGATGCCCTTGAGAGCCTTCAACCCAGTCAGCTCCTTCCGGTGGGCGCGGGGCATGAC
TATCGTCGCCGCACTTATGACTGTCTTCTTTATCATGCAACTCGTAGGACAGGTGCCGGCAGCGCTCTGG
GTCATTTTCGGCGAGGACCGCTTTCGCTGGAGCGCGACGATGATCGGCCTGTCGCTTGCGGTATTCGGAA
TCTTGCACGCCCTCGCTCAAGCCTTCGTCACTGGTCCCGCCACCAAACGTTTCGGCGAGAAGCAGGCCAT
TATCGCCGGCATGGCGGCCGACGCGCTGGGCTACGTCTTGCTGGCGTTCGCGACGCGAGGCTGGATGGCC
TTCCCCATTATGATTCTTCTCGCTTCCGGCGGCATCGGGATGCCCGCGTTGCAGGCCATGCTGTCCAGGC
AGGTAGATGACGACCATCAGGGACAGCTTCAAGGATCGCTCGCGGCTCTTACCAGCCAGCAAAAGGCCAG
GAACCGTAAAAAGGCCGCGTTGCTGGCGTTTTTCCATAGGCTCCGCCCCCCTGACGAGCATCACAAAAAT
CGACGCTCAAGTCAGAGGTGGCGAAACCCGACAGGACTATAAAGATACCAGGCGTTTCCCCCTGGAAGCT
CCCTCGTGCGCTCTCCTGTTCCGACCCTGCCGCTTACCGGATACCTGTCCGCCTTTCTCCCTTCGGGAAG
CGTGGCGCTTTCTCAATGCTCACGCTGTAGGTATCTCAGTTCGGTGTAGGTCGTTCGCTCCAAGCTGGGC
TGTGTGCACGAACCCCCCGTTCAGCCCGACCGCTGCGCCTTATCCGGTAACTATCGTCTTGAGTCCAACC
CGGTAAGACACGACTTATCGCCACTGGCAGCAGCCACTGGTAACAGGATTAGCAGAGCGAGGTATGTAGG
CGGTGCTACAGAGTTCTTGAAGTGGTGGCCTAACTACGGCTACACTAGAAGGACAGTATTTGGTATCTGC
GCTCTGCTGAAGCCAGTTACCTTCGGAAAAAGAGTTGGTAGCTCTTGATCCGGCAAACAAACCACCGCTG
GTAGCGGTGGTTTTTTTGTTTGCAAGCAGCAGATTACGCGCAGAAAAAAAGGATCTCAAGAAGATCCTTT
GATCTTTTCTACGGGGTCTGACGCTCAGTGGAACGAAAACTCACGTTAAGGGATTTTGGTCATGAGATTA
TCAAAAAGGATCTTCACCTAGATCCTTTTAAATTAAAAATGAAGTTTTAAATCAATCTAAAGTATATATG
AGTAAACTTGGTCTGACAGTTACCAATGCTTAATCAGTGAGGCACCTATCTCAGCGATCTGTCTATTTCG
TTCATCCATAGTTGCCTGACTCCCCGTCGTGTAGATAACTACGATACGGGAGGGCTTACCATCTGGCCCC
AGTGCTGCAATGATACCGCGAGACCCACGCTCACCGGCTCCAGATTTATCAGCAATAAACCAGCCAGCCG
GAAGGGCCGAGCGCAGAAGTGGTCCTGCAACTTTATCCGCCTCCATCCAGTCTATTAATTGTTGCCGGGA
AGCTAGAGTAAGTAGTTCGCCAGTTAATAGTTTGCGCAACGTTGTTGCCATTGCTGCAGGCATCGTGGTG
TCACGCTCGTCGTTTGGTATGGCTTCATTCAGCTCCGGTTCCCAACGATCAAGGCGAGTTACATGATCCC
CCATGTTGTGCAAAAAAGCGGTTAGCTCCTTCGGTCCTCCGATCGTTGTCAGAAGTAAGTTGGCCGCAGT
GTTATCACTCATGGTTATGGCAGCACTGCATAATTCTCTTACTGTCATGCCATCCGTAAGATGCTTTTCT
GTGACTGGTGAGTACTCAACCAAGTCATTCTGAGAATAGTGTATGCGGCGACCGAGTTGCTCTTGCCCGG
CGTCAACACGGGATAATACCGCGCCACATAGCAGAACTTTAAAAGTGCTCATCATTGGAAAACGTTCTTC
GGGGCGAAAACTCTCAAGGATCTTACCGCTGTTGAGATCCAGTTCGATGTAACCCACTCGTGCACCCAAC
TGATCTTCAGCATCTTTTACTTTCACCAGCGTTTCTGGGTGAGCAAAAACAGGAAGGCAAAATGCCGCAA
AAAAGGGAATAAGGGCGACACGGAAATGTTGAATACTCATACTCTTCCTTTTTCAATATTATTGAAGCAT
TTATCAGGGTTATTGTCTCATGAGCGGATACATATTTGAATGTATTTAGAAAAATAAACAAATAGGGGTT
CCGCGCACATTTCCCCGAAAAGTGCCACCTGACGTCTAAGAAACCATTATTATCATGACATTAACCTATA
AAAATAGGCGTATCACGAGGCCCTTTCGT
